Addgene plasmid #207623: IL1_1
Purpose: Low copy plasmid expressing mTurquoise2 under the TDH3p promoter
Depositing lab: Yvonne Nygård. Depositing organization: Chalmers University of Technology. Publication: Identification of acetic acid sensitive strains through biosensor-based screening of a Saccharomyces cerevisiae CRISPRi library. Mormino M, Lenitz I, Siewers V, Nygard Y. Microb Cell Fact. 2022 Oct 15;21(1):214. doi: 10.1186/s12934-022-01938-7. PubMed 36243715.
Backbone
  Vector backbone: MoClo-YTK
  Backbone size w/o insert (bp): 5000
  Total vector size (bp): 5795
  Vector type: Yeast Expression
  Selectable markers: Neomycin (select with G418)
Growth in bacteria
  Bacterial resistance: Ampicillin, 100 μg/mL
  Growth temperature: 37°C
  Growth strain: DH5alpha
  Copy number: Low Copy
Gene/Insert
  Gene/Insert name: mTurquoise2
  Species: Aequorea victoria
  Promoter: ScTDH3
  Cloning method: Unknown
  Sequencing primers: 5′ Golden Gate Assembly
Resource information
  A portion of this plasmid was derived from a plasmid made by: MoClo-YTK kit
Terms and licenses: Academic/Nonprofit Terms; Industry Terms: Not Available to Industry
How to cite: IL1_1 was a gift from Yvonne Nygård (Addgene plasmid # 207623 ; http://n2t.net/addgene:207623 ; RRID:Addgene_207623)
