[The description below was written by a language model from this plasmid's Addgene catalogue record and pLannotate feature annotations shown in this document.]
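Description:
IL1_1 is a 5,795 bp yeast expression plasmid assembled from parts of the MoClo-YTK modular cloning toolkit, and Golden Gate assembly is mentioned in the record although the cloning method is listed as unknown. It is an E. coli–Saccharomyces cerevisiae shuttle vector. In bacteria it replicates from a ColE1/pUC-type origin and is selected through the β-lactamase gene (AmpR) with its native bla promoter. In yeast it is maintained by a CEN6/ARS element, which pairs a centromere with an autonomously replicating sequence so that the plasmid segregates stably at about one or a few copies per cell. This fits the "low copy" description in the catalogue, which most plausibly refers to behaviour in yeast, since the annotated bacterial origin is a high-copy type. Yeast transformants are selected with G418 through a kanMX cassette, which ends in the Ashbya gossypii TEF terminator.

The payload is a single transcription unit in which the strong, constitutive S. cerevisiae TDH3 (glyceraldehyde-3-phosphate dehydrogenase, GAP) promoter drives mTurquoise2, followed by the ADH1 terminator. mTurquoise2 is a monomeric, rapidly maturing cyan fluorescent protein derived from Aequorea victoria, with very low acid sensitivity. No tags or fusion partners are annotated.

The stated purpose is simply low-copy expression of mTurquoise2 from the TDH3 promoter. The associated work concerns biosensor-based screening of a yeast CRISPRi library for acetic acid sensitive strains. In that setting, a constitutive, acid-tolerant cyan signal could serve as a reference or normalisation marker, but the record does not spell out the plasmid's exact role.
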