Features (pLannotate 1.2.2; 9 found; start..end, strand, type, name):
    212..878     +  promoter       GAP promoter: S. cerevisiae TDH3; promoter for glyceraldehyde-3-phosphate dehydrogenase
    885..1601    +  CDS            mTurquoise2: mTurquoise2 is a basic (constitutively fluorescent) cyan fluorescent protein published in 2012, derived from Aequorea victoria. It is reported to be a rapidly-maturing monomer with very low acid sensitivity.
   1617..1804    +  terminator     ADH1 terminator: S. cerevisiae ADH1; transcription terminator for the S. cerevisiae alcohol dehydrogenase 1 (ADH1) gene
   2058..3413    +  gene           kanMX: yeast selectable marker conferring kanamycin resistance (Wach et al., 1994)
   3216..3413    +  terminator     TEF terminator: Ashbya gossypii TEF terminator
   3418..3921    +  misc_feature   CEN/ARS: S. cerevisiae CEN6 centromere fused to an autonomously replicating sequence
   4032..4892    -  CDS            AmpR: β-lactamase; bla; confers resistance to ampicillin, carbenicillin, and related antibiotics
   4893..4997    -  promoter       AmpR promoter: bla
   5100..5688    +  rep_origin     ori: high-copy-number ColE1/pMB1/pBR322/pUC origin of replication
>Addgene plasmid #207623 | IL1_1 | addgene full sequence | sequence record 424938 | Addgene NGS Result
CCCTGAATTCGCATCTAGAACGGGGTCATCACGGCTCATCATGCGCCAAACAAATGTGTGCAATACACGC
TCGGATGACTGCATGATGACCGCACTGACTGGGGACAGCAGATCCACCTAAGCCTGTGAGAGAAGCAGAC
ACCCGACAGATCAAGGCAGTTACGTCTCACCAAACCAGATGTCAACACAGCTACAACGCAGTTCGAGTTT
ATCATTATCAATACTGCCATTTCAAAGAATACGTAAATAATTAATAGTAGTGATTTTCCTAACTTTATTT
AGTCAAAAAATTAGCCTTTTAATTCTGCTGTAACCCGTACATGCCCAAAATAGGGGGCGGGTTACACAGA
ATATATAACATCGTAGGTGTCTGGGTGAACAGTTTATTCCTGGCATCCACTAAATATAATGGAGCCCGCT
TTTTAAGCTGGCATCCAGAAAAAAAAAGAATCCCAGCACCAAAATATTGTTTTCTTCACCAACCATCAGT
TCATAGGTCCATTCTCTTAGCGCAACTACAGAGAACAGGGGCACAAACAGGCAAAAAACGGGCACAACCT
CAATGGAGTGATGCAACCTGCCTGGAGTAAATGATGACACAAGGCAATTGACCCACGCATGTATCTATCT
CATTTTCTTACACCTTCTATTACCTTCTGCTCTCTCTGATTTGGAAAAAGCTGAAAAAAAAGGTTGAAAC
CAGTTCCCTGAAATTATTCCCCTACTTGACTAATAAGTATATAAAGACGGTAGGTATTGATTGTAATTCT
GTAAATCTATTTCTTAAACTTCTTAAATTCTACTTTTATAGTTAGTCTTTTTTTTAGTTTTAAAACACCA
AGAACTTAGTTTCGAATAAACACACATAAACAAACAAAAGATCTATGGTTTCTAAAGGTGAAGAATTATT
CACTGGTGTTGTCCCAATTTTGGTTGAATTAGATGGTGATGTTAATGGTCACAAATTTTCTGTCTCCGGT
GAAGGTGAAGGTGATGCTACTTACGGTAAATTGACCTTAAAATTTATTTGTACTACTGGTAAATTGCCAG
TTCCATGGCCAACCTTAGTCACTACTTTATCTTGGGGTGTTCAATGTTTTGCAAGATACCCAGATCATAT
GAAACAACATGACTTTTTCAAGTCTGCCATGCCAGAAGGTTATGTTCAAGAAAGAACTATTTTTTTCAAA
GATGACGGTAACTACAAGACCAGAGCTGAAGTCAAGTTTGAAGGTGATACCTTAGTTAATAGAATCGAAT
TAAAAGGTATTGATTTTAAAGAAGATGGTAACATTTTAGGTCACAAATTGGAATACAATTATTTCTCTGA
CAATGTTTACATCACTGCTGACAAACAAAAGAATGGTATCAAAGCTAACTTCAAAATTAGACACAACATT
GAAGATGGTGGTGTTCAATTAGCTGACCATTATCAACAAAATACTCCAATTGGTGATGGTCCAGTCTTGT
TACCAGACAACCATTACTTATCCACTCAATCTAAGTTATCCAAAGATCCAAACGAAAAGAGGGACCACAT
GGTCTTGTTAGAATTTGTTACTGCTGCTGGTATTACCTTGGGTATGGATGAATTGTACAAAGGATCCTAA
CTCGAGGCGAATTTCTTATGATTTATGATTTTTATTATTAAATAAGTTATAAAAAAAATAAGTGTATACA
AATTTTAAAGTGACTCTTAGGTTTTAAAACGAAAATTCTTATTCTTGAGTAACTCTTTCCTGTAGGTCAG
GTTGCTTTCTCAGGTATAGCATGAGGTCGCTCTTATTGACCACACCTCTACCGGCATGCCGAGCAAATGC
CTGCAAATCGCTCCCCATTTCGCTGCCAATGAGACGACGGGGTCATCACGGCTCATCATGCGCCAAACAA
ATGTGTGCAATACACGCTCGGATGACTGCATGATGACCGCACTGACTGGGGACAGCAGATCCACCTAAGC
CTGTGAGAGAAGCAGACACCCGACAGATCAAGGCAGTTAACTAGTGCACTGCAGTACAGTTTAGCTTGCC
TCGTCCCCGCCGGGTCACCCGGCCAGCGACATGGAGGCCCAGAATACCCTCCTTGACAGTCTTGACGTGC
GCAGCTCAGGGGCATGATGTGACTGTCGCCCGTACATTTAGCCCATACATCCCCATGTATAATCATTTGC
ATCCATACATTTTGATGGCCGCACGGCGCGAAGCAAAAATTACGGCTCCTCGCTCCAGACCTGCGAGCAG
GGAAACGCTCCCCTCACAGACGCGTTGAATTGTCCCCACGCCGCGCCCCTGTAGAGAAATATAAAAGGTT
AGGATTTGCCACTGAGGTTCTTCTTTCATATACTTCCTTTTAAAATCTTGCTAGGATACAGTTCTCACAT
CACATCCGAACATAAACAAAAATGGGTAAGGAAAAGACTCACGTTTCGAGGCCGCGATTAAATTCCAACA
TGGATGCTGATTTATATGGGTATAAATGGGCTCGCGATAATGTCGGGCAATCAGGTGCGACAATCTATCG
ATTGTATGGGAAGCCCGATGCGCCAGAGTTGTTTCTGAAACATGGCAAAGGTAGCGTTGCCAATGATGTT
ACAGATGAGATGGTCAGACTAAACTGGCTGACGGAATTTATGCCTCTTCCGACCATCAAGCATTTTATCC
GTACTCCTGATGATGCATGGTTACTCACCACTGCGATCCCCGGCAAAACAGCATTCCAGGTATTAGAAGA
ATATCCTGATTCAGGTGAAAATATTGTTGATGCGCTGGCAGTGTTCCTGCGCCGGTTGCATTCGATTCCT
GTTTGTAATTGTCCTTTTAACAGCGATCGCGTATTTCGTCTGGCTCAGGCGCAATCACGAATGAATAACG
GTTTGGTTGATGCGAGTGATTTTGATGACGAGCGTAATGGCTGGCCTGTTGAACAAGTCTGGAAAGAAAT
GCATAAGCTTTTGCCATTCTCACCGGATTCAGTCGTCACTCATGGTGATTTCTCACTTGATAACCTTATT
TTTGACGAGGGGAAATTAATAGGTTGTATTGATGTTGGACGAGTCGGAATCGCAGACCGATACCAGGATC
TTGCCATCCTATGGAACTGCCTCGGTGAGTTTTCTCCTTCATTACAGAAACGGCTTTTTCAAAAATATGG
TATTGATAATCCTGATATGAATAAATTGCAGTTTCATTTGATGCTCGATGAGTTTTTCTAAAGTAACTGA
CAATAAAAAGATTCTTGTTTTCAAGAACTTGTCATTTGTATAGTTTTTTTATATTGTAGTTGTTCTATTT
TAATCAAATGTTAGCGTGATTTATATTTTTTTTCGCCTCGACATCATCTGCCCAGATGCGAAGTTAAGTG
CGCAGAAAGTAATATCATGCGTCAATCGTATGTGAATGCTGGTCGCTATACTGGAGTATCACGTGCTATA
AAAATAATTATAATTTAAATTTTTTAATATAAATATATAAATTAAAAATAGAAAGTAAAAAAAGAAATTA
AAGAAAAAATAGTTTTTGTTTTCCGAAGATGTAAAAGACTCTAGGGGGATCGCCAACAAATACTACCTTT
TATCTTGCTCTTCCTGCTCTCAGGTATTAATGCCGAATTGTTTCATCTTGTCTGTGTAGAAAACCACACA
CGAAAATCCTGTGATTTTACATTTTACTTATCGTTAATCGAATGTATATCTATTTAATCTGCTTTTCTTG
TCTAATAAATATATATGTAAAGTACGCTTTTTGTTGAAATTTTTTAAACCTTTGTTTATTTTTTTTTCTT
CATTCCGTAACTCTTCTACCTTCTTTATTTACTTTCTAAAATCCAAATACAAAACATAAAAATAAATAAA
CACAGAGTAAATTCCCAAATTATTCCATCATTAAAAGATACGAGGCGCGTGTAAGTTACAGGCAAGCGAT
CCGTCCCGAGCGGCCGCGATTATCAAAAAGGATCTTCACCTAGATCCTTTTAAATTAAAAATGAAGTTTT
AAATCAATCTAAAGTATATATGAGTAAACTTGGTCTGACAGTTACCAATGCTTAATCAGTGAGGCACCTA
TCTCAGCGATCTGTCTATTTCGTTCATCCATAGTTGCCTGACTCCCCGTCGTGTAGATAACTACGATACG
GGAGGGCTTACCATCTGGCCCCAGTGCTGCAATGATACCGCGGGACCCACGCTCACCGGCTCCAGATTTA
TCAGCAATAAACCAGCCAGCCGGAAGGGCCGAGCGCAGAAGTGGTCCTGCAACTTTATCCGCCTCCATCC
AGTCTATTAATTGTTGCCGGGAAGCTAGAGTAAGTAGTTCGCCAGTTAATAGTTTGCGCAACGTTGTTGC
CATTGCTACAGGCATCGTGGTGTCACGCTCGTCGTTTGGTATGGCTTCATTCAGCTCCGGTTCCCAACGA
TCAAGGCGAGTTACATGATCCCCCATGTTGTGCAAAAAAGCGGTTAGCTCCTTCGGTCCTCCGATCGTTG
TCAGAAGTAAGTTGGCCGCAGTGTTATCACTCATGGTTATGGCAGCACTGCATAATTCTCTTACTGTCAT
GCCATCCGTAAGATGCTTTTCTGTGACTGGTGAGTACTCAACCAAGTCATTCTGAGAATAGTGTATGCGG
CGACCGAGTTGCTCTTGCCCGGCGTCAATACGGGATAATACCGCGCCACATAGCAGAACTTTAAAAGTGC
TCATCATTGGAAAACGTTCTTCGGGGCGAAAACTCTCAAGGATCTTACCGCTGTTGAGATCCAGTTCGAT
GTAACCCACTCGTGCACCCAACTGATCTTCAGCATCTTTTACTTTCACCAGCGTTTCTGGGTGAGCAAAA
ACAGGAAGGCAAAATGCCGCAAAAAAGGGAATAAGGGCGACACGGAAATGTTGAATACTCATACTCTTCC
TTTTTCAATATTATTGAAGCATTTATCAGGGTTATTGTCTCATGAGCGGATACATATTTGAATGTATTTA
GAAAAATAAACAAATAGGGGTTCCGCGCACATTTCCCCGAAAAGTGCCACCTGTCATGACCAAAATCCCT
TAACGTGAGTTTTCGTTCCACTGAGCGTCAGACCCCGTAGAAAAGATCAAAGGATCTTCTTGAGATCCTT
TTTTTCTGCGCGTAATCTGCTGCTTGCAAACAAAAAAACCACCGCTACCAGCGGTGGTTTGTTTGCCGGA
TCAAGAGCTACCAACTCTTTTTCCGAAGGTAACTGGCTTCAGCAGAGCGCAGATACCAAATACTGTTCTT
CTAGTGTAGCCGTAGTTAGGCCACCACTTCAAGAACTCTGTAGCACCGCCTACATACCTCGCTCTGCTAA
TCCTGTTACCAGTGGCTGCTGCCAGTGGCGATAAGTCGTGTCTTACCGGGTTGGACTCAAGACGATAGTT
ACCGGATAAGGCGCAGCGGTCGGGCTGAACGGGGGGTTCGTGCACACAGCCCAGCTTGGAGCGAACGACC
TACACCGAACTGAGATACCTACAGCGTGAGCTATGAGAAAGCGCCACGCTTCCCGAAGGGAGAAAGGCGG
ACAGGTATCCGGTAAGCGGCAGGGTCGGAACAGGAGAGCGCACGAGGGAGCTTCCAGGGGGAAACGCCTG
GTATCTTTATAGTCCTGTCGGGTTTCGCCACCTCTGACTTGAGCGTCGATTTTTGTGATGCTCGTCAGGG
GGGCGGAGCCTATGGAAAAACGCCAGCAACGCGGCCTTTTTACGGTTCCTGGCCTTTTGCTGGCCTTTTG
CTCACATGTTCTTTCCTGCGTTATCCCCTGATTCTGTGGATAACCGTGCGGCCGC
